Addgene plasmid #81766: pDONR223_SERPINB4_WT
Purpose: Gateway Donor vector containing SERPINB4 , part of the Target Accelerator Plasmid Collection.
Depositing lab: Jesse Boehm & William Hahn & David Root. Depositing organization: Broad Institute. Publication: Systematic Functional Interrogation of Rare Cancer Variants Identifies Oncogenic Alleles. Kim E, Ilic N, Shrestha Y, Zou L, Kamburov A, Zhu C, Yang X, Lubonja R, Tran N, Nguyen C, Lawrence MS, Piccioni F, Bagul M, Doench JG, Chouinard CR, Wu X, Hogstrom L, Natoli T, Tamayo P, Horn H, Corsello SM, Lage K, Root DE, Subramanian A, Golub TR, Getz G, Boehm JS, Hahn WC. Cancer Discov. 2016 Jul;6(7):714-26. doi: 10.1158/2159-8290.CD-16-0160. Epub 2016 May 4. PubMed 27147599.
Backbone
  Vector backbone: pDONR223
  Backbone manufacturer: Invitrogen
  Backbone size w/o insert (bp): 2790
  Vector type: Gateway Entry vector
Growth in bacteria
  Bacterial resistance: Spectinomycin, 50 μg/mL
  Growth temperature: 37°C
  Growth strain: DH5alpha
  Copy number: High Copy
Gene/Insert
  Gene/Insert name: SERPINB4 (alt name: NM_002974.3)
  Species: H. sapiens (human)
  Mutation: WT
  Entrez Gene: SERPINB4 (a.k.a. LEUPIN, PI11, SCCA-2, SCCA1, SCCA2)
  Promoter: None
  Cloning method: Gateway Cloning
  Sequencing primers: 5′ M13pUC-fwd; 3′ M13-Rev
Terms and licenses: Academic/Nonprofit Terms; Industry Terms: Not Available to Industry
Depositor comments: Closed state: stop codon immediately follows insert
How to cite: pDONR223_SERPINB4_WT was a gift from Jesse Boehm & William Hahn & David Root (Addgene plasmid # 81766 ; http://n2t.net/addgene:81766 ; RRID:Addgene_81766)
