[The description below was written by a language model from this plasmid's Addgene catalogue record and pLannotate feature annotations shown in this document.]
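Description:
pDONR223_SERPINB4_WT is a Gateway entry clone built on the Invitrogen pDONR223 backbone and carrying the wild-type open reading frame of human SERPINB4 (also known as SCCA2, PI11 or LEUPIN), a serpin-family protein thought to act as a protease inhibitor. The sequenced plasmid is about 4 kb. It is maintained in E. coli at high copy number from a ColE1/pUC-type origin and is selected with spectinomycin through the aadA (SmR) aminoglycoside adenylyltransferase gene. That gene lies downstream of a class 1 integron Pc promoter fragment and a short remnant of a gentamicin resistance gene.

The SERPINB4 coding sequence sits between two attL recombination sites in opposite orientations. The automated annotation labels both as attL3, so the exact site variants are best treated as uncertain. These sites allow LR Clonase-mediated transfer of the ORF into any compatible Gateway destination vector. The record lists no promoter for the insert, so the plasmid serves as a shuttle and archival clone rather than an expression construct. The rrnB T1 and T2 terminators upstream of the cassette help insulate it from read-through transcription. A T7 promoter lies just outside the downstream att site, facing back toward the insert, and small lacI and lacZα fragments are backbone remnants. The clone is in the "closed" configuration, with a stop codon immediately after the ORF, so it yields native or N-terminally tagged protein but cannot be fused to C-terminal tags in destination vectors. It belongs to the Target Accelerator Plasmid Collection, where wild-type clones like this one presumably serve as references for the functional study of cancer-associated variants.
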