Features (pLannotate 1.2.2; 12 found; start..end, strand, type, name):
    121..213     +  CDS            lacI (fragment): lac repressor; lacI; The lac repressor binds to the lac operator to inhibit transcription in E. coli. This inhibition can be relieved by adding lactose or isopropyl-β-D-thiogalactopyranoside (IPTG).
    268..295     -  terminator     rrnB T2 terminator: transcription terminator T2 from the E. coli rrnB gene
    427..470     +  terminator     rrnB T1 terminator: Escherichia coli rrnB; transcription terminator T1 from the E. coli rrnB gene
    517..553     -  CDS            lacZα (fragment): LacZα fragment of β-galactosidase; lacZ fragment
    570..665     +  protein_bind   attL3: mutant version of attL; recombination site for the Gateway® LR reaction LR Clonase™
    668..1837    +  CDS            SERPINB4: SPB4_HUMAN - Also known as PI11, SCCA2. Experimental evidence at protein level: Swiss-Prot protein existence level 1. May act as a protease inhibitor to modulate the host immune response against tumor cells. From Homo sapiens (Human).
   1845..1940    -  protein_bind   attL3: mutant version of attL; recombination site for the Gateway® LR reaction LR Clonase™
   1959..1977    -  promoter       T7 promoter: promoter for bacteriophage T7 RNA polymerase
   2167..2190    +  promoter       Pc promoter (fragment): intI1 (promoter lies within the coding sequence); class 1 integron promoter
   2366..2422    +  CDS            GmR (fragment): gentamycin acetyltransferase; aacC1; confers resistance to gentamycin
   2429..3220    +  CDS            SmR: aminoglycoside adenylyltransferase (Murphy, 1985); aadA; confers resistance to spectinomycin and streptomycin
   3313..3901    +  rep_origin     ori: high-copy-number ColE1/pMB1/pBR322/pUC origin of replication
>Addgene plasmid #81766 | pDONR223_SERPINB4_WT | addgene full sequence | sequence record 168879 | Addgene NGS Result
CTTTCCTGCGTTATCCCCTGATTCTGTGGATAACCGTATTACCGCCTTTGAGTGAGCTGATACCGCTCGC
CGCAGCCGAACGACCGAGCGCAGCGAGTCAGTGAGCGAGGAAGCGGAAGAGCGCCCAATACGCAAACCGC
CTCTCCCCGCGCGTTGGCCGATTCATTAATGCAGCTGGCACGACAGGTTTCCCGACTGGAAAGCGGGCAG
TGAGCGCAACGCAATTAATACGCGTACCGCTAGCCAGGAAGAGTTTGTAGAAACGCAAAAAGGCCATCCG
TCAGGATGGCCTTCTGCTTAGTTTGATGCCTGGCAGTTTATGGCGGGCGTCCTGCCCGCCACCCTCCGGG
CCGTTGCTTCACAACGTTCAAATCCGCTCCCGGCGGATTTGTCCTACTCAGGAGAGCGTTCACCGACAAA
CAACAGATAAAACGAAAGGCCCAGTCTTCCGACTGAGCCTTTCGTTTTATTTGATGCCTGGCAGTTCCCT
ACTCTCGCGTTAACGCTAGCATGGATGTTTTCCCAGTCACGACGTTGTAAAACGACGGCCAGTCTTAAGC
TCGGGCCCCAAATAATGATTTTATTTTGACTGATAGTGACCTGTTCGTTGCAACAAATTGATGAGCAATG
CTTTTTTATAATGCCAACTTTGTACAAAAAAGTTGGCATGAATTCACTCAGTGAAGCCAACACCAAGTTC
ATGTTCGATCTGTTCCAACAGTTCAGAAAATCAAAAGAGAACAACATCTTCTATTCCCCTATCAGCATCA
CATCAGCATTAGGGATGGTCCTCTTAGGAGCCAAAGACAACACTGCACAACAAATTAGCAAGGTTCTTCA
CTTTGATCAAGTCACAGAGAACACCACAGAAAAAGCTGCAACATATCATGTTGATAGGTCAGGAAATGTT
CATCACCAGTTTCAAAAGCTTCTGACTGAATTCAACAAATCCACTGATGCATATGAGCTGAAGATCGCCA
ACAAGCTCTTCGGAGAAAAGACGTATCAATTTTTACAGGAATATTTAGATGCCATCAAGAAATTTTACCA
GACCAGTGTGGAATCTACTGATTTTGCAAATGCTCCAGAAGAAAGTCGAAAGAAGATTAACTCCTGGGTG
GAAAGTCAAACGAATGAAAAAATTAAAAACCTATTTCCTGATGGGACTATTGGCAATGATACGACACTGG
TTCTTGTGAACGCAATCTATTTCAAAGGGCAGTGGGAGAATAAATTTAAAAAAGAAAACACTAAAGAGGA
AAAATTTTGGCCAAACAAGAATACATACAAATCTGTACAGATGATGAGGCAATACAATTCCTTTAATTTT
GCCTTGCTGGAGGATGTACAGGCCAAGGTCCTGGAAATACCATACAAAGGCAAAGATCTAAGCATGATTG
TGCTGCTGCCAAATGAAATCGATGGTCTGCAGAAGCTTGAAGAGAAACTCACTGCTGAGAAATTGATGGA
ATGGACAAGTTTGCAGAATATGAGAGAGACATGTGTCGATTTACACTTACCTCGGTTCAAAATGGAAGAG
AGCTATGACCTCAAGGACACGTTGAGAACCATGGGAATGGTGAATATCTTCAATGGGGATGCAGACCTCT
CAGGCATGACCTGGAGCCACGGTCTCTCAGTATCTAAAGTCCTACACAAGGCCTTTGTGGAGGTCACTGA
GGAGGGAGTGGAAGCTGCAGCTGCCACCGCTGTAGTAGTAGTCGAATTATCATCTCCTTCAACTAATGAA
GAGTTCTGTTGTAATCACCCTTTCCTATTCTTCATAAGGCAAAATAAGACCAACAGCATCCTCTTCTATG
GCAGATTCTCATCCCCATGATTGCCAACTTTCTTGTACAAAGTTGGCATTATAAGAAAGCATTGCTTATC
AATTTGTTGCAACGAACAGGTCACTATCAGTCAAAATAAAATCATTATTTGCCATCCAGCTGATATCCCC
TATAGTGAGTCGTATTACATGGTCATAGCTGTTTCCTGGCAGCTCTGGCCCGTGTCTCAAAATCTCTGAT
GTTACATTGCACAAGATAAAAATATATCATCATGCCTCCTCTAGACCAGCCAGGACAGAAATGCCTCGAC
TTCGCTGCTACCCAAGGTTGCCGGGTGACGCACACCGTGGAAACGGATGAAGGCACGAACCCAGTGGACA
TAAGCCTGTTCGGTTCGTAAGCTGTAATGCAAGTAGCGTATGCGCTCACGCAACTGGTCCAGAACCTTGA
CCGAACGCAGCGGTGGTAACGGCGCAGTGGCGGTTTTCATGGCTTGTTATGACTGTTTTTTTGGGGTACA
GTCTATGCCTCGGGCATCCAAGCAGCAAGCGCGTTACGCCGTGGGTCGATGTTTGATGTTATGGAGCAGC
AACGATGTTACGCAGCAGGGCAGTCGCCCTAAAACAAAGTTAAACATTATGAGGGAAGCGGTGATCGCCG
AAGTATCGACTCAACTATCAGAGGTAGTTGGCGTCATCGAGCGCCATCTCGAACCGACGTTGCTGGCCGT
ACATTTGTACGGCTCCGCAGTGGATGGCGGCCTGAAGCCACACAGTGATATTGATTTGCTGGTTACGGTG
ACCGTAAGGCTTGATGAAACAACGCGGCGAGCTTTGATCAACGACCTTTTGGAAACTTCGGCTTCCCCTG
GAGAGAGCGAGATTCTCCGCGCTGTAGAAGTCACCATTGTTGTGCACGACGACATCATTCCGTGGCGTTA
TCCAGCTAAGCGCGAACTGCAATTTGGAGAATGGCAGCGCAATGACATTCTTGCAGGTATCTTCGAGCCA
GCCACGATCGACATTGATCTGGCTATCTTGCTGACAAAAGCAAGAGAACATAGCGTTGCCTTGGTAGGTC
CAGCGGCGGAGGAACTCTTTGATCCGGTTCCTGAACAGGATCTATTTGAGGCGCTAAATGAAACCTTAAC
GCTATGGAACTCGCCGCCCGACTGGGCTGGCGATGAGCGAAATGTAGTGCTTACGTTGTCCCGCATTTGG
TACAGCGCAGTAACCGGCAAAATCGCGCCGAAGGATGTCGCTGCCGACTGGGCAATGGAGCGCCTGCCGG
CCCAGTATCAGCCCGTCATACTTGAAGCTAGACAGGCTTATCTTGGACAAGAAGAAGATCGCTTGGCCTC
GCGCGCAGATCAGTTGGAAGAATTTGTCCACTACGTGAAAGGCGAGATCACCAAGGTAGTCGGCAAATAA
CCCTCGAGCCACCCATGACCAAAATCCCTTAACGTGAGTTACGCGTCGTTCCACTGAGCGTCAGACCCCG
TAGAAAAGATCAAAGGATCTTCTTGAGATCCTTTTTTTCTGCGCGTAATCTGCTGCTTGCAAACAAAAAA
ACCACCGCTACCAGCGGTGGTTTGTTTGCCGGATCAAGAGCTACCAACTCTTTTTCCGAAGGTAACTGGC
TTCAGCAGAGCGCAGATACCAAATACTGTTCTTCTAGTGTAGCCGTAGTTAGGCCACCACTTCAAGAACT
CTGTAGCACCGCCTACATACCTCGCTCTGCTAATCCTGTTACCAGTGGCTGCTGCCAGTGGCGATAAGTC
GTGTCTTACCGGGTTGGACTCAAGACGATAGTTACCGGATAAGGCGCAGCGGTCGGGCTGAACGGGGGGT
TCGTGCACACAGCCCAGCTTGGAGCGAACGACCTACACCGAACTGAGATACCTACAGCGTGAGCTATGAG
AAAGCGCCACGCTTCCCGAAGGGAGAAAGGCGGACAGGTATCCGGTAAGCGGCAGGGTCGGAACAGGAGA
GCGCACGAGGGAGCTTCCAGGGGGAAACGCCTGGTATCTTTATAGTCCTGTCGGGTTTCGCCACCTCTGA
CTTGAGCGTCGATTTTTGTGATGCTCGTCAGGGGGGCGGAGCCTATGGAAAAACGCCAGCAACGCGGCCT
TTTTACGGTTCCTGGCCTTTTGCTGGCCTTTTGCTCACATGTT
