>Addgene plasmid #81766 | pDONR223_SERPINB4_WT | depositor partial sequence | sequence record 155085 | Insert sequence
ATGAATTCACTCAGTGAAGCCAACACCAAGTTCATGTTCGATCTGTTCCAACAGTTCAGAAAATCAAAAG
AGAACAACATCTTCTATTCCCCTATCAGCATCACATCAGCATTAGGGATGGTCCTCTTAGGAGCCAAAGA
CAACACTGCACAACAAATTAGCAAGGTTCTTCACTTTGATCAAGTCACAGAGAACACCACAGAAAAAGCT
GCAACATATCATGTTGATAGGTCAGGAAATGTTCATCACCAGTTTCAAAAGCTTCTGACTGAATTCAACA
AATCCACTGATGCATATGAGCTGAAGATCGCCAACAAGCTCTTCGGAGAAAAGACGTATCAATTTTTACA
GGAATATTTAGATGCCATCAAGAAATTTTACCAGACCAGTGTGGAATCTACTGATTTTGCAAATGCTCCA
GAAGAAAGTCGAAAGAAGATTAACTCCTGGGTGGAAAGTCAAACGAATGAAAAAATTAAAAACCTATTTC
CTGATGGGACTATTGGCAATGATACGACACTGGTTCTTGTGAACGCAATCTATTTCAAAGGGCAGTGGGA
GAATAAATTTAAAAAAGAAAACACTAAAGAGGAAAAATTTTGGCCAAACAAGAATACATACAAATCTGTA
CAGATGATGAGGCAATACAATTCCTTTAATTTTGCCTTGCTGGAGGATGTACAGGCCAAGGTCCTGGAAA
TACCATACAAAGGCAAAGATCTAAGCATGATTGTGCTGCTGCCAAATGAAATCGATGGTCTGCAGAAGCT
TGAAGAGAAACTCACTGCTGAGAAATTGATGGAATGGACAAGTTTGCAGAATATGAGAGAGACATGTGTC
GATTTACACTTACCTCGGTTCAAAATGGAAGAGAGCTATGACCTCAAGGACACGTTGAGAACCATGGGAA
TGGTGAATATCTTCAATGGGGATGCAGACCTCTCAGGCATGACCTGGAGCCACGGTCTCTCAGTATCTAA
AGTCCTACACAAGGCCTTTGTGGAGGTCACTGAGGAGGGAGTGGAAGCTGCAGCTGCCACCGCTGTAGTA
GTAGTCGAATTATCATCTCCTTCAACTAATGAAGAGTTCTGTTGTAATCACCCTTTCCTATTCTTCATAA
GGCAAAATAAGACCAACAGCATCCTCTTCTATGGCAGATTCTCATCCCCA
