>Addgene plasmid #81766 | pDONR223_SERPINB4_WT | addgene partial sequence | sequence record 160401 | M13-F20 5'-TGTAAAACGACGGCCAGT-3'
TTTTATTTTGACTGATAGTGACCTGTTCGTTGCAACAAATTGATGAGCAATGCTTTTTTATAATGCCAAC
TTTGTACAAAAAAGTTGGCATGAATTCACTCAGTGAAGCCAACACCAAGTTCATGTTCGATCTGTTCCAA
CAGTTCAGAAAATCAAAAGAGAACAACATCTTCTATTCCCCTATCAGCATCACATCAGCATTAGGGATGG
TCCTCTTAGGAGCCAAAGACAACACTGCACAACAAATTAGCAAGGTTCTTCACTTTGATCAAGTCACAGA
GAACACCACAGAAAAAGCTGCAACATATCATGTTGATAGGTCAGGAAATGTTCATCACCAGTTTCAAAAG
CTTCTGACTGAATTCAACAAATCCACTGATGCATATGAGCTGAAGATCGCCAACAAGCTCTTCGGAGAAA
AGACGTATCAATTTTTACAGGAATATTTAGATGCCATCAAGAAATTTTACCAGACCAGTGTGGAATCTAC
TGATTTTGCAAATGCTCCAGAAGAAAGTCGAAAGAAGATTAACTCCTGGGTGGAAAGTCAAACGAATGAA
AAAATTAAAAACCTATTTCCTGATGGGACTATTGGCAATGATACGACACTGGTTCTTGTGAACGCAATCT
ATTTCAAAGGGCAGTGGGAGAATAAATTTAAAAAAGAAAACACTAAAGAGGAAAAATTTTGGCCAAACAA
GAATACATACAAATCTGTACAGATGATGAGGCAATACAATTCCTTTAATTTTGCCTTGCTGGAGGATGTA
CAGGCCAAGGTCCTGGAAATACCATACAAAGGCAAAGATCTAAGCATGATTGTGCTGCTGCCAAATGAAA
TCGATGGTCTGCAGAAGCTTGAAGAGAAACTCACTGCTGAGAAATTGATGGAATGGACAAGTTTGCAGAA
TATGAGAGAGACATGTGTCGATTTACACTTACCTCGGTTCAAAATGGAAGAGAGCTATGACCTCAAGGAC
ACGTTGAGAACC
